>Addgene plasmid #160241 | 908I | addgene full sequence | sequence record 316029 | Addgene NGS Result
AAATTGTAAGCGTTAATATTTTGTTAAAATTCGCGTTAAATTTTTGTTAAATCAGCTCATTTTTTAACCA
ATAGGCCGAAATCGGCAAAATCCCTTATAAATCAAAAGAATAGACCGAGATAGGGT
[37 nt withheld, positions 127-163]
AAAGAACGTGGACTCCAACGTCAAAGG
[49 nt withheld, positions 191-239]
T
[91 nt withheld, positions 241-331]
G
[124 nt withheld, positions 333-456]
CCCATTCGCCATTCAGGCTGCGCAACTGTTGGGAAGGGCGATCGGTGCGGGCCTCTTCGCTATTACGCCA
GCTGGCGAAAGGGGGATGTGCTGCAAGGCGATTAAGTTGGGTAACGCCAGGGTTTTCCCAGTCACGACGT
TGTAAAACGACGGCCAGTGAATTGTAATACGACTCACTATAGGGCGAATTGGGTACGTACCGGGCCCCTA
GTATGTATGTAAGTTAATAAAACCCATTTTTGCGGAAAGTAGATAAAAAAAACATTTTTTTTTTTTACTG
CACTGGATATCATTGAACTTATCTGATCAGTTTTAAATTTACTTCGATCCAAGGGTATTTGATGTACCAG
GTTCTTTCGATTACCTCTCACTCAAAATGACATTCCACTCAAAGTCAGCGCTGTTTGCCTCCTTCTCTGT
CCACAGAAATATCGCCGTCTCTTTCGCCGCTGCGTCCGCTATCTCTTTCGCCACCGTTTGTAGCGTTACG
TAGCGTCAATGTCCGCCTTCAGTTGCATTTTGTCAGCGGTTTCGTGACGAAGCTCCAAGCGGTTTACGCC
ATCAATTAAACACAAAGTGCTGTGCCAAAACTCCTCTCGCTTCTTATTTTTGTTTGTTTTTTGAGTGATT
GGGGTGGTGATTGGTTTTGGGTGGGTAAGCAGGGGAAAGTGTGAAAAATCCCGGCAATGGGCCAAGAGGA
TCAGGAGCTATTAATTCGCGGAGGCAGCAAACACCCATCTGCCGAGCATCTGAACAATGTGAGTAGTACA
TGTGCATACATCTTAAGTTCACTTGATCTATAGGAACTGCGATTGCAACATCAAATTGTCTGCGGCGTGA
GAACTGCGACCCACAAAAATCCCAAACCGCAATTGCACAAACAAATAGTGACACGAAACAGATTATTCTG
GTAGCTGTTCTCGCTATATAAGACAATTTTTGAGATCATATCATGATCAAGACATCTAAAGGCATTCATT
TTCGACTATATTCTTTTTTACAAAAAATATAACAACCAGATATTTTAAGCTGATCCTAGATGCACAAAAA
ATAAATAAAAGTATAAACCTACTTCGTAGGATACTTCGGGGTACTTTTTGTTCGGGGTTAGATGAGCATA
ACGCTTGTAGTTGATATTTGAGATCCCCTATCATTGCAGGGTGACAGCGGAGCGGCTTCGCAGAGCTGCA
TTAACCAGGGCTTCGGGCAGGCCAAAAACTACGGCACGCTCCGGCCACCCAGTCCGCCGGAGGACTCCGG
TTCAGGGAGCGGCCAACTAGCCGAGAACCTCACCTATGCCTGGCACAATATGGACATCTTTGGGGCGGTC
AATCAGCCGGGCTCCGGATGGCGGCAGCTGGTCAACCGGACACGCGGACTATTCTGCAACGAGCGACACA
TACCGGCGCCCAGGAAACATTTGCTCAAGAACGGTGAGTTTCTATTCGCAGTCGGCTGATCTGTGTGAAA
TCTTAATAAAGGGTCCAATTACCAATTTGAAACTCAGTTTGCGGCGTGGCCTATCCGGGCGAACTTTTGG
CCGTGATGGGCAGTTCCGGTGCCGGAAAGACGACCCTGCTGAATGCCCTTGCCTTTCGATCGCCGCAGGG
CATCCAAGTATCGCCATCCGGGATGCGACTGCTCAATGGCCAACCTGTGGACGCCAAGGAGATGCAGGCC
AGGTGCGCCTATGTCCAGCAGGATGACCTCTTTATCGGCTCCCTAACGGCCAGGGAACACCTGATTTTCC
AAGCCATGGTGCGGATGCCACGACATCTGACCTATCGGCAGCGAGTGGCCCGCGTGGATCAGGTGATCCA
GGAGCTTTCGCTCAGCAAATGTCAGCACACGATCATCGGTGTGCCCGGCAGGGTGAAAGGTCTGTCCGGC
GGAGAAAGGAAGCGTCTGGCATTCGCCTCCGAGGCTCTAACCGATCCGCCGCTTCTGATCTGCGATGAGC
CCACCTCCGGACTGGACTCCTTTACCGCCCACAGCGTCGTCCAGGTGCTGAAGAAGCTGTCGCAGAAGGG
CAAGACCGTCATCCTGACCATTCATCAGCCGTCTTCCGAGCTGTTTGAGCTCTTTGACAAGATCCTTCTG
ATGGCCGAGGGCAGGGTAGCTTTCTTGGGCACTCCCAGCGAAGCCGTCGACTTCTTTTCCTAGTGAGTTC
GATGTGTTTATTAAGGGTATCTAGTATTACATAACATCTCAACTCCTATCCAGCGTGGGTGCCCAGTGTC
CTACCAACTACAATCCGGCGGACTTTTACGTACAGGTGTTGGCCGTTGTGCCCGGACGGGAGATCGAGTC
CCGTGATCGGATCGCCAAGATATGCGACAATTTTGCCATTAGCAAAGTAGCCCGGGATATGGAGCAGTTG
TTGGCCACCAAAAATCTGGAGAAGCCACTGGAGCAGCCGGAGAATGGGTACACCTACAAGGCCACCTGGT
TCATGCAGTTCCGGGCGGTCCTGTGGCGATCCTGGCTGTCGGTGCTCAAGGAACCACTCCTCGTAAAAGT
GCGACTTATTCAGACAACGGTGAGTGGTTCCAGTGGAAACAAATGATATAACGCTTACAATTCTTGGAAA
CAAATTCGCTAGATTTTAGATAGAATTGCCTGATTCCACACCCTTCTTAGTTTTTTTCAATGAGATGTAT
AGTTTATAGTTTTGCAGAAGATAAATAAATTTCATTTAACTCGCGAATATTAATGAGATGCGAGTAACAT
TTTAATTTGCAGATGGTTGCCATCTTGATTGGCCTCATCTTTTTGGGCCAACAACTCACGCAAGTGGGTG
TGATGAATATCAACGGAGCCATCTTCCTCTTCCTGACCAACATGACCTTTCAAAACGTCTTTGCCACGAT
AAATGTAAGTCATGTTTAGAATACATTTGCATTTCAATAATTTACTAACTTTCTAATGAATCGATTCGAT
TTAGGTGTTCACCTCAGAGCTGCCAGTTTTTATGAGGGAGGCCCGAAGTCGACTTTATCGCTGTGACACA
TACTTTCTGGGCAAAACGATTGCCGAATTGCCGCTTTTTCTCACAGTGCCACTGGTCTTCACGGCGATTG
CCTATCCGATGATCGGACTGCGGGCCGGAGTGCTGCACTTCTTCAACTGCCTGGCGCTGGTCACTCTGGT
GGCCAATGTGTCAACGTCCTTCGGATATCTAATATCCTGCGCCAGCTCCTCGACCTCGATGGCGCTGTCT
GTGGGTCCGCCGGTTATCATACCATTCCTGCTCTTTGGCGGCTTCTTCTTGAACTCGGGCTCGGTGCCAG
TATACCTCAAATGGTTGTCGTACCTCTCATGGTTCCGTTACGCCAACGAGGGTCTGCTGATTAACCAATG
GGCGGACGTGGAGCCGGGCGAAATTAGCTGCACATCGTCGAACACCACGTGCCCCAGTTCGGGCAAGGTC
ATCCTGGAGACGCTTAACTTCTCCGCCGCCGATCTGCCGCTGGACTACGTGGGTCTGGCCATTCTCATCG
TGAGCTTCCGGGTGCTCGCATATCTGGCTCTAAGACTTCGGGCCCGACGCAAGGAGTAGCCGACATATAT
CCGAAATAACTGCTTGTTTTTTTTTTTTACCATTATTACCATCGTGTTTACTGTTTATTGCCCCCTCAAA
AAGCTAATGTAATTATATTTGTGCCAATAAAAACAAGATATGACCTATAGAATACAAGTATTTCCCCTTC
GAACATCCCCACAAGTAGACTTTGGATTTGTCTTCTAACCAAAAGACTTACACACCTGCATACCTTACAT
CAAAAACTCGTTTATCGCTACATAAAACACCGGGATATATTTTTTATATACATACTTTTCAAATCGCGCG
CCCTCTTCATAATTCACCTCCACCACACCACGTTTCGTAGTTGCTCTTTCGCTGTCTCCCACCCGCTCTC
CGCAACACATTCACCTTTTGTTCGACGACCTTGGAGCGACTGTCGTTAGTTCCGCGCGATTCGGTTCGCT
CAAATGGTTCCGAGTGGTTCATTTCGTCTCAATAGAAATTAGTAATAAATATTTGTATGTACAATTTATT
TGCTCCAATATATTTGTATATATTTCCCTCACAGCTATATTTATTCTAATTTAATATTATGACTTTTTAA
GGTAATTTTTTGTGACCTGTTCGGAGTGATTAGCGTTACAATTTGAACTGAAAGTGACATCCAGTGTTTG
TTCCTTGTGTAGATGCATCTCAAAAAAATGGTGGGCATAATAGTGTTGTTTATATATATCAAAAATAACA
ACTATAATAATAAGAATACATTTAATTTAGAAAATGCTTGGATTTCACTGGAACTAGGCTAGCATAACTT
CGTATAATGTATGCTATACGAAGTTATGCTAGCGGATCCGGGAATTGGGAATTGGGCAATATTTAAATGG
CGGCTCGAGATTGGATCCAATCTTGACGTCCGTTTGATTACGATCAAGATTGGATCCAATTTAATTAAGG
AGCGCCGGAGTATAAATAGAGGCGCTTCGTCTACGGAGCGACAATTCAATTCAAACAAGCAAAGTGAACA
CGTCGCTAAGCGAAAGCTAAGCAAATAAACAAGCGCAGCTGAACAAGCTAAACAATCTGCCAGGCCTCCG
TAGCTTACCGAAGTATACACTTAAATTCAGTGCACGTTTGCTTGTTGAGAGGAAAGGTTGTGTGCGGACG
AATTTTTTTTTGAAAACCGGTGATAGAGCCTGAACCAGAAAAGATAAAAGAAGGCTATACCAGTGGGAGT
ACACAAACAGAGTAAGTTTGAATAGTAAAAAAAATCATTTATGTAAACAATAACGTGACTGTGCGTTAGG
TCCTGTTCATTGGTACCCGCCCGGGGATCAGAATTGCCTAGGATGGAAGACGCCAAAAACATAAAGAAAG
GCCCGGCGCCATTCTATCCGCTGGAAGATGGAACCGCTGGAGAGCAACTGCATAAGGCTATGAAGAGATA
CGCCCTGGTTCCTGGAACAATTGCTTTTACAGATGCACATATCGAGGTGGACATCACTTACGCTGAGTAC
TTCGAAATGTCCGTTCGGTTGGCAGAAGCTATGAAACGATATGGGCTGAATACAAATCACAGAATCGTCG
TATGCAGTGAAAACTCTCTTCAATTCTTTATGCCGGTGTTGGGCGCGTTATTTATCGGAGTTGCAGTTGC
GCCCGCGAACGACATTTATAATGAACGTGAATTGCTCAACAGTATGGGCATTTCGCAGCCTACCGTGGTG
TTCGTTTCCAAAAAGGGGTTGCAAAAAATTTTGAACGTGCAAAAAAAGCTCCCAATCATCCAAAAAATTA
TTATCATGGATTCTAAAACGGATTACCAGGGATTTCAGTCGATGTACACGTTCGTCACATCTCATCTACC
TCCCGGTTTTAATGAATACGATTTTGTGCCAGAGTCCTTCGATAGGGACAAGACAATTGCACTGATCATG
AACTCCTCTGGATCTACTGGTCTGCCTAAAGGTGTCGCTCTGCCTCATAGAACTGCCTGCGTGAGATTCT
CGCATGCCAGAGATCCTATTTTTGGCAATCAAATCATTCCGGATACTGCGATTTTAAGTGTTGTTCCATT
CCATCACGGTTTTGGAATGTTTACTACACTCGGATATTTGATATGTGGATTTCGAGTCGTCTTAATGTAT
AGATTTGAAGAAGAGCTGTTTCTGAGGAGCCTTCAGGATTACAAGATTCAAAGTGCGCTGCTGGTGCCAA
CCCTATTCTCCTTCTTCGCCAAAAGCACTCTGATTGACAAATACGATTTATCTAATTTACACGAAATTGC
TTCTGGTGGCGCTCCCCTCTCTAAGGAAGTCGGGGAAGCGGTTGCCAAGAGGTTCCATCTGCCAGGTATC
AGGCAAGGATATGGGCTCACTGAGACTACATCAGCTATTCTGATTACACCCGAGGGGGATGATAAACCGG
GCGCGGTCGGTAAAGTTGTTCCATTTTTTGAAGCGAAGGTTGTGGATCTGGATACCGGGAAAACGCTGGG
CGTTAATCAAAGAGGCGAACTGTGTGTGAGAGGTCCTATGATTATGTCCGGTTATGTAAACAATCCGGAA
GCGACCAACGCCTTGATTGACAAGGATGGATGGCTACATTCTGGAGACATAGCTTACTGGGACGAAGACG
AACACTTCTTCATCGTTGACCGCCTGAAGTCTCTGATTAAGTACAAAGGCTATCAGGTGGCTCCCGCTGA
ATTGGAATCCATCTTGCTCCAACACCCCAACATCTTCGACGCAGGTGTCGCAGGTCTTCCCGACGATGAC
GCCGGTGAACTTCCCGCCGCCGTTGTTGTTTTGGAGCACGGAAAGACGATGACGGAAAAAGAGATCGTGG
ATTACGTCGCCAGTCAAGTAACAACCGCGAAAAAGTTGCGCGGAGGAGTTGTGTTTGTGGACGAAGTACC
GAAAGGTCTTACCGGAAAACTCGACGCAAGAAAAATCAGAGAGATCCTCATAAAGGCCAAGAAGGGCGGA
AAGATCGCCGTGGAGGGCAGAGGAAGTCTTCTAACATGCGGTGACGTGGAGGAGAATCCCGGCCCTATGG
TGAGCAAGGGCGAGGAGCTGTTCACCGGGGTGGTGCCCATCCTGGTCGAGCTGGACGGCGACGTAAACGG
CCACAAGTTCAGCGTGTCCGGCGAGGGCGAGGGCGATGCCACCTACGGCAAGCTGACCCTGAAGTTCATC
TGCACCACCAGCAAGCTGCCCGTGCCCTGGCCCACCCTCGTGACCACCCTGACCTACGGCGTGCAGTGCT
TCAGCCGCTACCCCGACCACATGAAGCAGCACGACTTCTTCAAGTCCGCCATGCCCGAAGGCTACGTCCA
GGAGCGCACCATCTTCTTCAAGGACGACGGCAACTACAAGACCCGCGCCGAGGTGAAGTTCGAGGGCGAC
ACCCTGGTGAACCGCATCGAGCTGAAGGGCATCGACTTCAAGGAGGACGGCAACATCCTGGGGCACAAGC
TGGAGTACAACTACAACAGCCACAACGTCTATATCATGGCCGACAAGCAGAAGAACGGCATCAAGGTGAA
CTTCAAGATCCGCCACAACATCGAGGACGGCAGCGTGCAGCTCGCCGACCACTACCAGCAGAACACCCCC
ATCGGCGACGGCCCCGTGCTGCTGCCCGACAACCACTACCTGAGCACCCAGTCCGCCCTGAGCAAAGACC
CCAACGAGAAGCGCGATCACATGGTCCTGCTGGAGTTCGTGACCGCCGCCGGGATCACTCTCGGCATGGA
CGAGCTGTACAAGTAAGCGATCGCCTAGAATGAATCGTTTTTAAAATAACAAATCAATTGTTTTATAATA
TTCGTACGATTCTTTGATTATGTAATAAAATGTGATCATTAGGAAGATTACGAAAAATATAAAAAATATG
AGTTCTGTGTGTATAACAAATGCTGTAAACGCCACAATTGTGTTTGTTGCAAATAAACCCATGATTATTT
GATTAAAATTGTTGTTTTCTTTGTTCATAGACAATAGTGTGTTTTGCCTAAACGTGTACTGCATAAACTC
CATGCGAGTGTATAGCGAGCTAGTGGCTAACGCTTGCCCCACCAAAGTAGATTCGTCAAAATCCTCAATT
TCATCACCCTCCTCCAAGTTTAACATTTGGCCGTCGGAATTAACTTCTAAAGATGCCACATAATCTAATA
AATGAAATAGAGATTCAAACGTGGCGTCATCGTCCGTTTCGACCATTTCCGAAAAGAACTCGGGCATAAA
CTCTATGATTTCTCTGGACGTGGTGTTGTCGAAACTCTCAAAGTACGCAGTCAGGAACGTGCGCGACATG
TCGTCGGGAAACTCGCGCGGAAACATGTTGTTGTAACCGAACGGGTCCCATAGCGCCAAAACCAAATCTG
CCAGCGTCAATAGAATGAGCACGATGCCGACAATGGAGCTGGCTTGGATAGCGATTCGAGTTAACGGCCC
TTAAGGGTCGACTGATCATAATCAGCCATACCACATTTGTAGAGGTTTTACTTGCTTTAAAAAACCTCCC
ACACCTCCCCCTGAACCTGAAACATAAAATGAATGCAATTGTTGTTGTTAACTTGTTTATTGCAGCTTAT
AATGGTTACAAATAAAGCAATAGCATCACAAATTTCACAAATAAAGCATTTTTTTCACTGCATTCTAGTT
GTGGTTTGTCCAAACTCATCAATGTGGCGCGCCTTATTGTTCATTTTTGAGAACTCGCTCAACGAACGAT
TTGATATATTTTCCCATTTCATCAGGTGCATCTTCTTGCGAAAAATGAAGACCTTTTACTTTGACAAATT
CAGTATTAGGAAACTTCTTGGCACCTTCAACAATAGCATTGGAAAAGAATCCTGGGTCCGATTCAATAAA
CATTTTTGGTAAATCATCACTTGCACGTAGATAAGCATTATAATTCCTAACAATTTGTACAACGTCAGGT
TTACCACCTTTTACTAACGGGATTTCACGAGGCCATGATAATGTTGGACGACGAACTTCACCTTTCTCTT
TGAATGGTTCAAGATATGCTGCAAATTCTTCTGGTTCTAACTTTCTCATGATTTTTGATGGCAACATGGT
TTCCACGAAGAAGTTATTCTCCAAAACCATTTTTTCTCCTTCTTCAGATTTGATCAACGCAATATCTTCT
TCAATATCAGGCCATTCATCCCATGATTCAATCACATCTACTACACTTTCAGCGTGAACTATTGCTTTGA
TCTTATCTTGATGCTCATAGCTATAATGAAATGCCAAACAAGCACCCCAATCATGGCCGACAAAAATGAT
CTTCTTTGGTAAATTAAGAAGTTCAAACCATGCAGTAAGATATTTGTAATGATCAAGTAACCTATAAGAA
CCATTACCAGATTTGCCTGATTTGCCCATACCAATAAGGTCTGGTATAATACACCGCGCTACTGGCTCAA
TATGTGGCACAACATGTCGCCATAAATAAGAAGAGGCCGCGTTACCATGTAAAAAAATAACAGCATTTTC
TGCATGTTTTTCTGAATCATAATAATTAATAAATGAATCAAGAACATTCATTTGTTTACATCTGGCCCAC
CACTGCGGACCAGTTATCATCCGTTTCCTTTGTTCTGGATCATAAACTTTCGAAGTCATGCGGCCGCTCT
GCGGGTCAAAATAGAGATGTGGAAAATTAGTACGAAATCAAATGAGTTTCGTTGAAATTACAAAACTATT
GAAACTAACTTCCTGGCTGGGGAATAAAAATGGGAAACTTATTTATCGACGCCAACTTTGTTGAGAAACC
CCTATTAACCCTCTACGAATATTGGAACAAAGGAAAGCGAAGAAACAGGGAACAAAGGGTAGTTGAGAAA
CCTTTGTTCCGTTGCTTCGTCATCGTTTTCGTGTTGCGAGTGTGTGCATGTATATATACACAGCTGAAAT
GCATGCATACACATTATTTTGTGTGTATATGGTGACGTCACAACTACAAGCAATAAGAAATTTTCAGACG
TGGCTTTGTTTAAGCAACCTACTCTATTTCAGCTAAAAATAAGTGGATTTCGTTGGTAAAATACTTCAAT
TAACTAAACAACTAACTAATAACATGCACACAAATGCAATATGTGCGTTCGTGATTTCTCGAATTTTCAA
ATGCGTCACTGCGAATTTCACAATTTGCCAATAAATCTTGGCGAAAATCAACACGCAAGTTTTATTTATA
GATTTGTTTGCGTTTTGATGCCAATTCATTGGGAAAACAAGATGCGTGGCTGCCAATTTCTTATTTTGTA
ATTACGTAGAGCGTTGAATAAAAAAAAAATGGCCGAACAAAGACCTTGAAATGCAGTTTTTCTTGAAATT
ACTCAACGTCTTGTTGCTCTTATTACTAATTGGTAACAGCGAGTTAAAAACTTACGTTTCTTGTGACTTT
CGAGAATGTTCTTTTAATTGTACTTTAATCACCAACAATTAAGTATAAATTTTTCGCTGATTGCGCTTTA
CTTTCTACTTGTACTTGCTGCTGCAAATGTCAATTGGTTTTGAAGGCGACCGTTCGCGAACGCTGTTTAT
ATACCTTCGGTGTCCGTTGAAAATCACTAAAAAATACCGTAGTGTTCGTAACACTTTAGTACAGAGAAAA
AAAATTGTGCCGAAATGTTTTTGATACGTACGAATACCTTGTATTAAAATTTTTTATGATTTCTGTGTAT
CACTTTTTTTTTGTGTTTTTCGTTTAAACTCACCACAGTACAAAACAATAAAATATTTTTAAGACAATTT
CAAATTGAGACCTTTCTCGTACTGACTTGACCGGCTGAATGAGGATTTCTACCTAGACGACCTACTTCTT
ACCATGACATTGAATGCAATGCCACCTTTGATCTAAACTTACAAAAGTCCAAGGCTTGTTAGGATTGGTG
TTTTGGAATTTAAGACCCTTGTTAGTTTGCTTTTGAAATAGCACTGTCTTCTCTACCGGCTATAATTTTG
AAACTCGCAGCTTGACTGGAAATTTAAAAAGTAATTCTGTGTAGGTAAAGGGTGTTTTAAAAGTGTGATG
TGTTGAGCGTTGCGGCAACGACTGCTATTTATGTATATATTTTCAAAACTTATTGTTTTTGAAGTGTTTT
AAATGGAGCTATCTGGCAACGCTGCGCATAATCTTACACAAGCTTTTCTTAATCCATTTTTAAGTGAAAT
TTGTTTATACTCTTTCGGCAAATAATTGTTAAATCGCTTTAAGTGGGCTTACATCTGGATAAGTAATGAA
AACCTGCATATTATAATATTAAAACATATAATCCACTGTGCTTTCCCCGTGTGTGGCCATATACCTAAAA
AAGTTTATTTTCGCAGAGCCCCGCACGGTCACACTACGGTTCGGCGATTTTCGATTTTGGACAGTACTGA
TTGCAAGCGCACCGAAAGCAAAATGGAGCTGGAGATTTTGAACGCGAAGAACAGCAAGCCGTACGGCAAG
GTGAAGGTGCCCTCCGGCGCCACGCCCATCGGCGATCTGCGCGTCTAGAGATCCACTAGTGTCGACGATG
TAGGTCACGGTCTCGAAGCCGCGGTGCGGGTGCCAGGGCGTGCCCTTGGGCTCCCCGGGCGCGTACTCCA
CCTCACCCATCTGGTCCATCATGATGAACGGGTCGAGGTGGCGGTAGTTGATCCCGGCGAACGCGCGGCG
CACCGGGAAGCCCTCGCCCTCGAAACCGCTGGGCGCGGTGGTCACGGTGAGCACGGGACGTGCGACGGCG
TCGGCGGGTGCGGATACGCGGGGCAGCGTCAGCGGGTTCTCGACGGTCACGGCGGGCATGTCGACACTAG
TTCTAGCCAGCTTTTGTTCCCTTTAGTGAGGGTTAATTTCGAGCTTGGCGTAATCATGGTCATAGCTGTT
TCCTGTGTGAAATTGTTATCCGCTCACAATTCCACACAACATACGAGCCGGAAGCATAAAGTGTAAAGCC
TGGGGTGCCTAATGAGTGAGCTAACTCACATTAATTGCGTTGCGCTCACTGCCCGCTTTCCAGTCGGGAA
ACCTGTCGTGCCAGCTGCATTAATGAATCGGCCAACGCGCGGGGAGAGGCGGTTTGCGTATTGGGCGCTC
TTCCGCTTCCTCGCTCACTGACTCGCTGCGCTCGGTCGTTCGGCTGCGGCGAGCGGTATCAGCTCACTCA
AAGGCGGTAATACGGTTATCCACAGAATCAGGGGATAACGCAGGAAAGAACATGTGAGCAAAAGGCCAGC
AAAAGGCCAGGAACCGTAAAAAGGCCGCGTTGCTGGCGTTTTTCCATAGGCTCCGCCCCCCTGACGAGCA
TCACAAAAATCGACGCTCAAGTCAGAGGTGGCGAAACCCGACAGGACTATAAAGATACCAGGCGTTTCCC
CCTGGAAGCTCCCTCGTGCGCTCTCCTGTTCCGACCCTGCCGCTTACCGGATACCTGTCCGCCTTTCTCC
CTTCGGGAAGCGTGGCGCTTTCTCATAGCTCACGCTGTAGGTATCTCAGTTCGGTGTAGGTCGTTCGCTC
CAAGCTGGGCTGTGTGCACGAACCCCCCGTTCAGCCCGACCGCTGCGCCTTATCCGGTAACTATCGTCTT
GAGTCCAACCCGGTAAGACACGACTTATCGCCACTGGCAGCAGCCACTGGTAACAGGATTAGCAGAGCGA
GGTATGTAGGCGGTGCTACAGAGTTCTTGAAGTGGTGGCCTAACTACGGCTACACTAGAAGAACAGTATT
TGGTATCTGCGCTCTGCTGAAGCCAGTTACCTTCGGAAAAAGAGTTGGTAGCTCTTGATCCGGCAAACAA
ACCACCGCTGGTAGCGGTGGTTTTTTTGTTTGCAAGCAGCAGATTACGCGCAGAAAAAAAGGATCTCAAG
AAGATCCTTTGATCTTTTCTACGGGGTCTGACGCTCAGTGGAACGAAAACTCACGTTAAGGGATTTTGGT
CATGAGATTATCAAAAAGGATCTTCACCTAGATCCTTTTAAATTAAAAATGAAGTTTTAAATCAATCTAA
AGTATATATGAGTAAACTTGGTCTGACAGTTACCAATGCTTAATCAGTGAGGCACCTATCTCAGCGATCT
GTCTATTTCGTTCATCCATAGTTGCCTGACTCCCCGTCGTGTAGATAACTACGATACGGGAGGGCTTACC
ATCTGGCCCCAGTGCTGCAATGATACCGCGAGACCCACGCTCACCGGCTCCAGATTTATCAGCAATAAAC
CAGCCAGCCGGAAGGGCCGAGCGCAGAAGTGGTCCTGCAACTTTATCCGCCTCCATCCAGTCTATTAATT
GTTGCCGGGAAGCTAGAGTAAGTAGTTCGCCAGTTAATAGTTTGCGCAACGTTGTTGCCATTGCTACAGG
CATCGTGGTGTCACGCTCGTCGTTTGGTATGGCTTCATTCAGCTCCGGTTCCCAACGATCAAGGCGAGTT
ACATGATCCCCCATGTTGTGCAAAAAAGCGGTTAGCTCCTTCGGTCCTCCGATCGTTGTCAGAAGTAAGT
TGGCCGCAGTGTTATCACTCATGGTTATGGCAGCACTGCATAATTCTCTTACTGTCATGCCATCCGTAAG
ATGCTTTTCTGTGACTGGTGAGTACTCAACCAAGTCATTCTGAGAATAGTGTATGCGGCGACCGAGTTGC
TCTTGCCCGGCGTCAATACGGGATAATACCGCGCCACATAGCAGAACTTTAAAAGTGCTCATCATTGGAA
AACGTTCTTCGGGGCGAAAACTCTCAAGGATCTTACCGCTGTTGAGATCCAGTTCGATGTAACCCACTCG
TGCACCCAACTGATCTTCAGCATCTTTTACTTTCACCAGCGTTTCTGGGTGAGCAAAAACAGGAAGGCAA
AATGCCGCAAAAAAGGGAATAAGGGCGACACGGAAATGTTGAATACTCATACTCTTCCTTTTTCAATATT
ATTGAAGCATTTATCAGGGTTATTGTCTCATGAGCGGATACATATTTGAATGTATTTAGAAAAATAAACA
AATAGGGGTTCCGCGCACATTTCCCCGAAAAGTGCCACCT
Features (pLannotate 1.2.2; 23 found; start..end, strand, type, name):
     28..456     -  rep_origin     f1 ori (sequence partly withheld): f1 bacteriophage origin of replication; arrow indicates direction of (+) strand synthesis
    461..618     -  CDS            lacZα (fragment): LacZα fragment of β-galactosidase; lacZ fragment
    621..639     +  promoter       T7 promoter: promoter for bacteriophage T7 RNA polymerase
    664..4783    +  gene           mini-white: white; This modified version of the white gene lacks part of the first intron.
   4790..4823    -  protein_bind   loxP: Cre-mediated recombination occurs in the 8-bp core sequence (GCATACAT). Cre recombinase
   4941..5066    +  promoter       hsp70 promoter (fragment): Drosophila melanogaster hsp70Bb promoter
   5078..5163    +  misc_feature   P element 5' end (fragment): No description available
   5166..5298    +  misc_feature   P element 5' end (fragment): No description available
   5329..6978    +  CDS            luciferase: firefly luciferase; luc+; enhanced luc+ version of the luciferase gene
   7033..7752    +  CDS            EGFP: the original enhanced GFP (Yang et al., 1996) mammalian codon-optimized
   7780..8430    -  CDS            P74 (fragment): PIF0_NPVAC - Experimental evidence at protein level: Swiss-Prot protein existence level 1. Plays an essential role for oral infectivity of occlusion- derived virus (ODV) and functions also in host midgut attachment and fusion by binding to a specific host receptor. From Autographa californica nuclear polyhedrosis virus (AcMNPV).
   8449..8533    +  CDS            large T antigen (fragment): large T antigen from SV40 (simian virus 40)
   8556..8637    +  polyA_signal   SV40 poly(A) signal: SV40 polyadenylation signal
   8680..9615    -  CDS            Rluc: luciferase from the anthozoan coelenterate Renilla reniformis (sea pansy)
  11528..11597   +  protein_bind   attB: attB site for the φC31 integrase (Groth et al., 2000) phage φC31 integrase
  11816..11834   -  promoter       T3 promoter: promoter for bacteriophage T3 RNA polymerase
  11877..11899   -  protein_bind   lac operator (fragment): The lac repressor binds to the lac operator to inhibit transcription in E. coli. This inhibition can be relieved by adding lactose or isopropyl-β-D-thiogalactopyranoside (IPTG). lac repressor encoded by lacI
  11903..11933   -  promoter       lac promoter: promoter for the E. coli lac operon
  11948..11969   -  protein_bind   CAP binding site: CAP binding activates transcription in the presence of cAMP. E. coli catabolite activator protein
  11982..12074   -  CDS            lacI (fragment): lac repressor; lacI; The lac repressor binds to the lac operator to inhibit transcription in E. coli. This inhibition can be relieved by adding lactose or isopropyl-β-D-thiogalactopyranoside (IPTG).
  12257..12845   -  rep_origin     ori: high-copy-number ColE1/pMB1/pBR322/pUC origin of replication
  13016..13876   -  CDS            AmpR: β-lactamase; bla; confers resistance to ampicillin, carbenicillin, and related antibiotics
  13877..13981   -  promoter       AmpR promoter: bla
