[The description below was written by a language model from this plasmid's Addgene catalogue record and pLannotate feature annotations shown in this document.]
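Description:
908I is a roughly 14 kb insect expression plasmid built on an attB backbone for φC31 integrase-mediated, site-specific transgenesis in Drosophila melanogaster. In E. coli it is maintained through a high-copy ColE1/pUC-type origin and selected with ampicillin (AmpR under its own promoter). The backbone also carries an f1 origin, lacZα and lac regulatory remnants, and flanking T7 and T3 promoters. A mini-white gene serves as the visible eye-colour marker for identifying transgenic flies, and a single loxP site lies just downstream of it.

The payload is a dual-luciferase reporter for a bacterially derived binary transactivation system. Two copies of the Van operator (VanO) sit upstream of a composite minimal promoter made from the hsp70 minimal promoter and the P-element (UASp-type) promoter. The operator is too short to have been annotated in the feature table, but it is listed in the catalogue. This responsive promoter should have low activity until a VanO-binding transactivator, supplied from a separate construct, is present. It drives firefly luciferase linked by a T2A peptide to EGFP, so a single transcript yields both an enzymatic and a fluorescent readout. The transcript ends in a p10 3'UTR, which the annotation software flags as an AcMNPV P74 fragment because of the neighbouring baculoviral sequence, followed by SV40 polyadenylation sequence.

On the opposite strand, Renilla luciferase is expressed from a Ubiquitin promoter. That promoter is not annotated but fits the unannotated gap between Rluc and attB. It provides a constitutive internal control for normalising firefly signal. The construct is intended as the responder half of a driver/responder pair for testing spatially controlled gene expression in flies.
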