Addgene plasmid #160241: 908I
Purpose: VanO(2x)-Hsp70min-UASpmin-Firefly-T2A-eGFP-p10-3’UTR-SV40-Ubiquitin-Renilla-attB
Depositing lab: Omar Akbari. Depositing organization: University of California, San Diego (UCSD). Publication: Spatial control of gene expression in flies using bacterially derived binary transactivation systems. Gamez S, Vesga LC, Mendez-Sanchez SC, Akbari OS. Insect Mol Biol. 2021 Oct;30(5):461-471. doi: 10.1111/imb.12717. Epub 2021 May 24. PubMed 33963794.
Backbone
  Vector backbone: attB
  Backbone size w/o insert (bp): 7400
  Total vector size (bp): 14000
  Vector type: Insect Expression
Growth in bacteria
  Bacterial resistance: Ampicillin, 100 μg/mL
  Growth temperature: 37°C
  Growth strain: DH5alpha
  Copy number: High Copy
Gene/Insert 1
  Gene/Insert name: Van Operator (2x) (alt name: VanO)
  Insert size (bp): 51
  Cloning method: Gateway Cloning
  Sequencing primers: 5′ Unknown
Gene/Insert 2
  Gene/Insert name: hsp70 minimal promoter (alt name: hsp70 minimal promoter)
  Species: D. melanogaster (fly)
  Insert size (bp): 130
  Cloning method: Gateway Cloning
  Sequencing primers: 5′ Unknown
Gene/Insert 3
  Gene/Insert name: p-element promoter (alt name: p-element promoter)
  Species: D. melanogaster (fly)
  Insert size (bp): 249
  Cloning method: Gateway Cloning
  Sequencing primers: 5′ Unknown
Gene/Insert 4
  Gene/Insert name: Firefly luciferase (alt name: Firefly luciferase)
  Insert size (bp): 2424
  Tag / fusion protein: T2A GFP (C terminal on insert)
  Cloning method: Gateway Cloning
  Sequencing primers: 5′ Unknown
Gene/Insert 5
  Gene/Insert name: Renilla luciferase (alt name: Renilla luciferase)
  Insert size (bp): 936
  Cloning method: Gateway Cloning
  Sequencing primers: 5′ Unknown
Gene/Insert 6
  Gene/Insert name: Ubiquitin promoter (alt name: Ubiquitin promoter)
  Insert size (bp): 1869
  Cloning method: Gateway Cloning
  Sequencing primers: 5′ Unknown
Terms and licenses: Academic/Nonprofit Terms; Industry Terms: Not Available to Industry
How to cite: 908I was a gift from Omar Akbari (Addgene plasmid # 160241 ; http://n2t.net/addgene:160241 ; RRID:Addgene_160241)
