>Addgene plasmid #160241 | 908I | depositor partial sequence | sequence record 310303 | VanO (2x)
ATTGGATCCAATCTTGACGTCCGTTTGATTACGATCAAGATTGGATCCAAT
